>Addgene plasmid #154834 | pJ204-loxP-100RPU.2-ETN-BGHpA-cHS4-100RPU.2-ETN-lox2272 | depositor full sequence | sequence record 299749 | pJ204-loxP-100RPU.2-ETN-BGHpA-cHS4-100RPU.2-ETN-lox2272 sequence 7285 bps
ATTCTTCCTTTTTCAATATTATTGAAGCATTTATCAGGGTTATTGTCTCATGAGCGGATACATATTTGAA
TGTATTTAGAAAAATAAACAAATAGGGGTCAGTGTTACAACCAATTAACCAATTCTGAACATTATCGCGA
GCCCATTTATACCTGAATATGGCTCATAACACCCCTTGTTTGCCTGGCGGCAGTAGCGCGGTGGTCCCAC
CTGACCCCATGCCGAACTCAGAAGTGAAACGCCGTAGCGCCGATGGTAGTGTGGGGACTCCCCATGCGAG
AGTAGGGAACTGCCAGGCATCAAATAAAACGAAAGGCTCAGTCGAAAGACTGGGCCTTTCGCCCGGGCTA
ATTATGGGGTGTCGCCCTTATTCGACTCAGTCGGTGTATAACTTCGTATAGCATACATTATACGAAGTTA
TAGTCGGTGTTGGGACTTTCCACCTTAGATGACACAGCAATCAGATTTGCTTGCGTGAGAAGATATAGGA
TGACACAGCAATCTAGACTGGGACTTTCCACTGATATTTTGCGCAATTGACCTAATGACACAGCAATAGT
ATGTGGGGCGGGGATCTAACTGGGACTTTCCAAAGGTCTTACCGGAAGTTGTTAGAATGACACAGCAATG
GATTCATATCCTGGGACTTTCCAGTATACTGCTTGCGTGAGAAGATGATCATGGGACTTTCCATGTACAA
AAGGTCTATATAAGCAGAGCTCGTTTAGTGAACCGTCAGATCGCCTAGATACGCCATCCACGCTGTTTTG
ACCTCCATAGAAGACAGACGTCATCGCCACCATGGCGCCCGTCGCCGTCTGGGCCGCGCTGGCCGTCGGA
CTGGAGCTCTGGGCTGCGGCGCACGCCTTGCCCGCCCAGGTGGCATTTACACCCTACGCCCCGGAGCCCG
GGAGCACATGCCGGCTCAGAGAATACTATGACCAGACAGCTCAGATGTGCTGCAGCAAATGCTCGCCGGG
CCAACATGCAAAAGTCTTCTGTACCAAGACCTCGGACACCGTGTGTGACTCCTGTGAGGACAGCACATAC
ACCCAGCTCTGGAACTGGGTTCCCGAGTGCTTGAGCTGTGGCTCCCGCTGTAGCTCTGACCAGGTGGAAA
CTCAAGCCTGCACTCGGGAACAGAACCGCATCTGCACCTGCAGGCCCGGCTGGTACTGCGCGCTGAGCAA
GCAGGAGGGGTGCCGGCTGTGCGCGCCGCTGCGCAAGTGCCGCCCGGGCTTCGGCGTGGCCAGACCAGGA
ACTGAAACATCAGACGTGGTGTGCAAGCCCTGTGCCCCGGGGACGTTCTCCAACACGACTTCATCCACGG
ATATTTGCAGGCCCCACCAGATCTGTAACGTGGTGGCCATCCCTGGGAATGCAAGCATGGATGCAGTCTG
CACGTCCACGTCCCCCACCCGGAGTATGGCCCCAGGGGCAGTACACTTACCCCAGCCAGTGTCCACACGA
TCCCAACACACGCAGCCAACTCCAGAACCCAGCACTGCTCCAAGCACCTCCTTCCTGCTCCCAATGGGCC
CCAGCCCCCCAGCTGAAGGGAGCACTGGCGACGAGCCCAAATCTTGTGACAAAACTCACACATGCCCACC
GTGCCCAGCACCTGAACTCCTGGGGGGACCGTCAGTCTTCCTCTTCCCCCCAAAACCCAAGGACACCCTC
ATGATCTCCCGGACCCCTGAGGTCACATGCGTGGTGGTGGACGTGAGCCACGAAGACCCTGAGGTCAAGT
TCAACTGGTACGTGGACGGCGTGGAGGTGCATAATGCCAAGACAAAGCCGCGGGAGGAGCAGTACAACAG
CACGTACCGTGTGGTCAGCGTCCTCACCGTCCTGCACCAGGACTGGCTGAATGGCAAGGAGTACAAGTGC
AAGGTCTCCAACAAAGCCCTCCCAGCCCCCATCGAGAAAACCATCTCCAAAGCCAAAGGGCAGCCCCGAG
AACCACAGGTGTACACCCTGCCCCCATCCCGGGAGGAGATGACCAAGAACCAGGTCAGCCTGACCTGCCT
GGTCAAAGGCTTCTATCCCAGCGACATCGCCGTGGAGTGGGAGAGCAATGGGCAGCCGGAGAACAACTAC
AAGACCACGCCTCCCGTGCTGGACTCCGACGGCTCCTTCTTCCTCTACAGCAAGCTCACCGTGGACAAGA
GCAGGTGGCAGCAGGGGAACGTCTTCTCATGCTCCGTGATGCATGAGGCTCTGCACAACCACTACACACA
GAAGAGCCTCTCCCTGTCTCCGGGTAAATGATAAAGGTCTGAGTCTGTGCCTTCTAGTTGCCAGCCATCT
GTTGTTTGCCCCTCCCCCGTGCCTTCCTTGACCCTGGAAGGTGCCACTCCCACTGTCCTTTCCTAATAAA
ATGAGGAAATTGCATCGCATTGTCTGAGTAGGTGTCATTCTATTCTGGGGGGTGGGGTGGGGCAGGACAG
CAAGGGGGAGGATTGGGAAGACAATAGCAGGCATGCTGGGGATGCGGTGGGCTCTATGGATAGGCTTTAT
TTAAATGGGGACAGCCCCCCCCCAAAGCCCCCAGGGATGTAATTACGTCCCTCCCCCGCTAGGGGGCAGC
AGCGAGCCGCCCGGGGCTCCGCTCCGGTCCGGCGCTCCCCCCGCATCCCCGAGCCGGCAGCGTGCGGGGA
CAGCCCGGGCACGGGGAAGGTGGCACGGGATCGCTTTCCTCTGAACGCTTCTCGCTGCTCTTTGAGCCTG
CAGACACCTGGGGGGATACGGGGAAAAAGCTTTAGGCTGAGTGCACGATCGATACGTCGCTGATATCATT
TAAATGGGGACAGCCCCCCCCCAAAGCCCCCAGGGATGTAATTACGTCCCTCCCCCGCTAGGGGGCAGCA
GCGAGCCGCCCGGGGCTCCGCTCCGGTCCGGCGCTCCCCCCGCATCCCCGAGCCGGCAGCGTGCGGGGAC
AGCCCGGGCACGGGGAAGGTGGCACGGGATCGCTTTCCTCTGAACGCTTCTCGCTGCTCTTTGAGCCTGC
AGACACCTGGGGGGATACGGGGAAAAAGCTTTAGGCTGAGTGCACGAACGTGGATTGGGACTTTCCACCT
TAGATGACACAGCAATCAGATTTGCTTGCGTGAGAAGATATAGGATGACACAGCAATCTAGACTGGGACT
TTCCACTGATATTTTGCGCAATTGACCTAATGACACAGCAATAGTATGTGGGGCGGGGATCTAACTGGGA
CTTTCCAAAGGTCTTACCGGAAGTTGTTAGAATGACACAGCAATGGATTCATATCCTGGGACTTTCCAGT
ATACTGCTTGCGTGAGAAGATGATCATGGGACTTTCCATGTACAAAAGGTCTATATAAGCAGAGCTCGTT
TAGTGAACCGTCAGATCGCCTAGATACGCCATCCACGCTGTTTTGACCTCCATAGAAGACAGACGTCATC
GCCACCATGGCGCCCGTCGCCGTCTGGGCCGCGCTGGCCGTCGGACTGGAGCTCTGGGCTGCGGCGCACG
CCTTGCCCGCCCAGGTGGCATTTACACCCTACGCCCCGGAGCCCGGGAGCACATGCCGGCTCAGAGAATA
CTATGACCAGACAGCTCAGATGTGCTGCAGCAAATGCTCGCCGGGCCAACATGCAAAAGTCTTCTGTACC
AAGACCTCGGACACCGTGTGTGACTCCTGTGAGGACAGCACATACACCCAGCTCTGGAACTGGGTTCCCG
AGTGCTTGAGCTGTGGCTCCCGCTGTAGCTCTGACCAGGTGGAAACTCAAGCCTGCACTCGGGAACAGAA
CCGCATCTGCACCTGCAGGCCCGGCTGGTACTGCGCGCTGAGCAAGCAGGAGGGGTGCCGGCTGTGCGCG
CCGCTGCGCAAGTGCCGCCCGGGCTTCGGCGTGGCCAGACCAGGAACTGAAACATCAGACGTGGTGTGCA
AGCCCTGTGCCCCGGGGACGTTCTCCAACACGACTTCATCCACGGATATTTGCAGGCCCCACCAGATCTG
TAACGTGGTGGCCATCCCTGGGAATGCAAGCATGGATGCAGTCTGCACGTCCACGTCCCCCACCCGGAGT
ATGGCCCCAGGGGCAGTACACTTACCCCAGCCAGTGTCCACACGATCCCAACACACGCAGCCAACTCCAG
AACCCAGCACTGCTCCAAGCACCTCCTTCCTGCTCCCAATGGGCCCCAGCCCCCCAGCTGAAGGGAGCAC
TGGCGACGAGCCCAAATCTTGTGACAAAACTCACACATGCCCACCGTGCCCAGCACCTGAACTCCTGGGG
GGACCGTCAGTCTTCCTCTTCCCCCCAAAACCCAAGGACACCCTCATGATCTCCCGGACCCCTGAGGTCA
CATGCGTGGTGGTGGACGTGAGCCACGAAGACCCTGAGGTCAAGTTCAACTGGTACGTGGACGGCGTGGA
GGTGCATAATGCCAAGACAAAGCCGCGGGAGGAGCAGTACAACAGCACGTACCGTGTGGTCAGCGTCCTC
ACCGTCCTGCACCAGGACTGGCTGAATGGCAAGGAGTACAAGTGCAAGGTCTCCAACAAAGCCCTCCCAG
CCCCCATCGAGAAAACCATCTCCAAAGCCAAAGGGCAGCCCCGAGAACCACAGGTGTACACCCTGCCCCC
ATCCCGGGAGGAGATGACCAAGAACCAGGTCAGCCTGACCTGCCTGGTCAAAGGCTTCTATCCCAGCGAC
ATCGCCGTGGAGTGGGAGAGCAATGGGCAGCCGGAGAACAACTACAAGACCACGCCTCCCGTGCTGGACT
CCGACGGCTCCTTCTTCCTCTACAGCAAGCTCACCGTGGACAAGAGCAGGTGGCAGCAGGGGAACGTCTT
CTCATGCTCCGTGATGCATGAGGCTCTGCACAACCACTACACACAGAAGAGCCTCTCCCTGTCTCCGGGT
AAATGATAAAAGCAGCGTATAACTTCGTATAGGATACTTTATACGAAGTTATACTTGCGTAGTGAGTCGA
ATAAGGGCGACACAAAATTTATTCTAAATGCATAATAAATACTGATAACATCTTATAGTTTGTATTATAT
TTTGTATTATCGTTGACATGTATAATTTTGATATCAAAAACTGATTTTCCCTTTATTATTTTCGAGATTT
ATTTTCTTAATTCTCTTTAACAAACTAGAAATATTGTATATACAAAAAATCATAAATAATAGATGAATAG
TTTAATTATAGGTGTTCATCAATCGAAAAAGCAACGTATCTTATTTAAAGTGCGTTGCTTTTTTCTCATT
TATAAGGTTAAATAATTCTCATATATCAAGCAAAGTGACAGGCGCCCTTAAATATTCTGACAAATGCTCT
TTCCCTAAACTCCCCCCATAAAAAAACCCGCCGAAGCGGGTTTTTACGTTATTTGCGGATTAACGATTAC
TCGTTATCAGAACCGCCCAGGGGGCCCGAGCTTAAGACTGGCCGTCGTTTTACAACACAGAAAGAGTTTG
TAGAAACGCAAAAAGGCCATCCGTCAGGGGCCTTCTGCTTAGTTTGATGCCTGGCAGTTCCCTACTCTCG
CCTTCCGCTTCCTCGCTCACTGACTCGCTGCGCTCGGTCGTTCGGCTGCGGCGAGCGGTATCAGCTCACT
CAAAGGCGGTAATACGGTTATCCACAGAATCAGGGGATAACGCAGGAAAGAACATGTGAGCAAAAGGCCA
GCAAAAGGCCAGGAACCGTAAAAAGGCCGCGTTGCTGGCGTTTTTCCATAGGCTCCGCCCCCCTGACGAG
CATCACAAAAATCGACGCTCAAGTCAGAGGTGGCGAAACCCGACAGGACTATAAAGATACCAGGCGTTTC
CCCCTGGAAGCTCCCTCGTGCGCTCTCCTGTTCCGACCCTGCCGCTTACCGGATACCTGTCCGCCTTTCT
CCCTTCGGGAAGCGTGGCGCTTTCTCATAGCTCACGCTGTAGGTATCTCAGTTCGGTGTAGGTCGTTCGC
TCCAAGCTGGGCTGTGTGCACGAACCCCCCGTTCAGCCCGACCGCTGCGCCTTATCCGGTAACTATCGTC
TTGAGTCCAACCCGGTAAGACACGACTTATCGCCACTGGCAGCAGCCACTGGTAACAGGATTAGCAGAGC
GAGGTATGTAGGCGGTGCTACAGAGTTCTTGAAGTGGTGGGCTAACTACGGCTACACTAGAAGAACAGTA
TTTGGTATCTGCGCTCTGCTGAAGCCAGTTACCTTCGGAAAAAGAGTTGGTAGCTCTTGATCCGGCAAAC
AAACCACCGCTGGTAGCGGTGGTTTTTTTGTTTGCAAGCAGCAGATTACGCGCAGAAAAAAAGGATCTCA
AGAAGATCCTTTGATCTTTTCTACGGGGTCTGACGCTCAGTGGAACGACGCGCGCGTAACTCACGTTAAG
GGATTTTGGTCATGAGCTTGCGCCGTCCCGTCAAGTCAGCGTAATGCTCTGCTTTTACCAATGCTTAATC
AGTGAGGCACCTATCTCAGCGATCTGTCTATTTCGTTCATCCATAGTTGCCTGACTCCCCGTCGTGTAGA
TAACTACGATACGGGAGGGCTTACCATCTGGCCCCAGCGCTGCGATGATACCGCGAGAACCACGCTCACC
GGCTCCGGATTTATCAGCAATAAACCAGCCAGCCGGAAGGGCCGAGCGCAGAAGTGGTCCTGCAACTTTA
TCCGCCTCCATCCAGTCTATTAATTGTTGCCGGGAAGCTAGAGTAAGTAGTTCGCCAGTTAATAGTTTGC
GCAACGTTGTTGCCATCGCTACAGGCATCGTGGTGTCACGCTCGTCGTTTGGTATGGCTTCATTCAGCTC
CGGTTCCCAACGATCAAGGCGAGTTACATGATCCCCCATGTTGTGCAAAAAAGCGGTTAGCTCCTTCGGT
CCTCCGATCGTTGTCAGAAGTAAGTTGGCCGCAGTGTTATCACTCATGGTTATGGCAGCACTGCATAATT
CTCTTACTGTCATGCCATCCGTAAGATGCTTTTCTGTGACTGGTGAGTACTCAACCAAGTCATTCTGAGA
ATAGTGTATGCGGCGACCGAGTTGCTCTTGCCCGGCGTCAATACGGGATAATACCGCGCCACATAGCAGA
ACTTTAAAAGTGCTCATCATTGGAAAACGTTCTTCGGGGCGAAAACTCTCAAGGATCTTACCGCTGTTGA
GATCCAGTTCGATGTAACCCACTCGTGCACCCAACTGATCTTCAGCATCTTTTACTTTCACCAGCGTTTC
TGGGTGAGCAAAAACAGGAAGGCAAAATGCCGCAAAAAAGGGAATAAGGGCGACACGGAAATGTTGAATA
CTCAT
Features (pLannotate 1.2.2; 17 found; start..end, strand, type, name):
      3..99      -  promoter       AmpR promoter (fragment): bla
    129..153     -  CDS            KanR (fragment): aminoglycoside phosphotransferase; aph(3')-Ia; confers resistance to kanamycin
    182..297     +  ncRNA          5S rRNA: Accession: RF00001 - 5S ribosomal RNA
    301..341     +  terminator     rrnB T1 terminator (fragment): transcription terminator T1 from the E. coli rrnB gene
    388..421     +  protein_bind   loxP: Cre-mediated recombination occurs in the 8-bp core sequence (GCATACAT). Cre recombinase
    702..721     +  promoter       minimal CMV promoter (fragment): human cytomegalovirus (CMV) immediate early promoter
    802..1572    +  CDS            TNFRSF1B (fragment): TNR1B_HUMAN - Also known as TNFBR, TNFR2. Experimental evidence at protein level: Swiss-Prot protein existence level 1. Receptor with high affinity for TNFSF2/TNF-alpha and approximately 5-fold lower affinity for homotrimeric TNFSF1/lymphotoxin-alpha. The TRAF1/TRAF2 complex recruits the apoptotic suppressors BIRC2 and BIRC3 to TNFRSF1B/TNFR2. This receptor mediates most of the metabolic effects of TNF-alpha. Isoform 2 blocks TNF-alpha-induced apoptosis, which suggests that it regulates TNF-alpha function by antagonizing its biological activity. From Homo sapiens (Human).
   1573..2268    +  CDS            IGHG1 (fragment): IGHG1_HUMAN - Experimental evidence at protein level: Swiss-Prot protein existence level 1. Constant region of immunoglobulin heavy chains. Immunoglobulins, also known as antibodies, are membrane-bound or secreted glycoproteins produced by B lymphocytes. In the recognition phase of humoral immunity, the membrane-bound immunoglobulins serve as receptors which, upon binding of a specific antigen, trigger the clonal expansion and differentiation of B lymphocytes into immunoglobulins- secreting plasma cells. Secreted immunoglobulins mediate the effector phase of humoral immunity, which results in
   2285..2509    +  polyA_signal   bGH poly(A) signal: bovine growth hormone polyadenylation signal
   3337..3356    +  promoter       minimal CMV promoter (fragment): human cytomegalovirus (CMV) immediate early promoter
   3437..4207    +  CDS            TNFRSF1B (fragment): TNR1B_HUMAN - Also known as TNFBR, TNFR2. Experimental evidence at protein level: Swiss-Prot protein existence level 1. Receptor with high affinity for TNFSF2/TNF-alpha and approximately 5-fold lower affinity for homotrimeric TNFSF1/lymphotoxin-alpha. The TRAF1/TRAF2 complex recruits the apoptotic suppressors BIRC2 and BIRC3 to TNFRSF1B/TNFR2. This receptor mediates most of the metabolic effects of TNF-alpha. Isoform 2 blocks TNF-alpha-induced apoptosis, which suggests that it regulates TNF-alpha function by antagonizing its biological activity. From Homo sapiens (Human).
   4208..4903    +  CDS            IGHG1 (fragment): IGHG1_HUMAN - Experimental evidence at protein level: Swiss-Prot protein existence level 1. Constant region of immunoglobulin heavy chains. Immunoglobulins, also known as antibodies, are membrane-bound or secreted glycoproteins produced by B lymphocytes. In the recognition phase of humoral immunity, the membrane-bound immunoglobulins serve as receptors which, upon binding of a specific antigen, trigger the clonal expansion and differentiation of B lymphocytes into immunoglobulins- secreting plasma cells. Secreted immunoglobulins mediate the effector phase of humoral immunity, which results in
   4919..4952    +  protein_bind   lox2272: Cre-mediated recombination occurs in the 8-bp core sequence (GGATACTT). lox2272 sites are compatible with each other, but incompatible with loxP or loxN sites (Lee and Saito, 1988). Cre recombinase
   5427..5446    +  CDS            lacZα (fragment): LacZα fragment of β-galactosidase; lacZ fragment
   5471..5488    -  terminator     rrnB T2 terminator (fragment): transcription terminator T2 from the E. coli rrnB gene
   5713..6301    -  rep_origin     ori: high-copy-number ColE1/pMB1/pBR322/pUC origin of replication
   6425..7285    -  CDS            AmpR: β-lactamase; bla; confers resistance to ampicillin, carbenicillin, and related antibiotics
