>Addgene plasmid #154834 | pJ204-loxP-100RPU.2-ETN-BGHpA-cHS4-100RPU.2-ETN-lox2272 | addgene full sequence | sequence record 308566 | Addgene NGS Result
ATTCTTCCTTTTTCAATATTATTGAAGCATTTATCAGGGTTATTGTCTCATGAGCGGATACATATTTGAA
TGTATTTAGAAAAATAAACAAATAGGGGTCAGTGTTACAACCAATTAACCAATTCTGAACATTATCGCGA
GCCCATTTATACCTGAATATGGCTCATAACACCCCTTGTTTGCCTGGCGGCAGTAGCGCGGTGGTCCCAC
CTGACCCCATGCCGAACTCAGAAGTGAAACGCCGTAGCGCCGATGGTAGTGTGGGGACTCCCCATGCGAG
AGTAGGGAACTGCCAGGCATCAAATAAAACGAAAGGCTCAGTCGAAAGACTGGGCCTTTCGCCCGGGCTA
ATTATGGGGTGTCGCCCTTATTCGACTCAGTCGGTGTATAACTTCGTATAGCATACATTATACGAAGTTA
TAGTCGGTGTTGGGACTTTCCACCTTAGATGACACAGCAATCAGATTTGCTTGCGTGAGAAGATATAGGA
TGACACAGCAATCTAGACTGGGACTTTCCACTGATATTTTGCGCAATTGACCTAATGACACAGCAATAGT
ATGTGGGGCGGGGATCTAACTGGGACTTTCCAAAGGTCTTACCGGAAGTTGTTAGAATGACACAGCAATG
GATTCATATCCTGGGACTTTCCAGTATACTGCTTGCGTGAGAAGATGATCATGGGACTTTCCATGTACAA
AAGGTCTATATAAGCAGAGCTCGTTTAGTGAACCGTCAGATCGCCTAGATACGCCATCCACGCTGTTTTG
ACCTCCATAGAAGACAGACGTCATCGCCACCATGGCGCCCGTCGCCGTCTGGGCCGCGCTGGCCGTCGGA
CTGGAGCTCTGGGCTGCGGCGCACGCCTTGCCCGCCCAGGTGGCATTTACACCCTACGCCCCGGAGCCCG
GGAGCACATGCCGGCTCAGAGAATACTATGACCAGACAGCTCAGATGTGCTGCAGCAAATGCTCGCCGGG
CCAACATGCAAAAGTCTTCTGTACCAAGACCTCGGACACCGTGTGTGACTCCTGTGAGGACAGCACATAC
ACCCAGCTCTGGAACTGGGTTCCCGAGTGCTTGAGCTGTGGCTCCCGCTGTAGCTCTGACCAGGTGGAAA
CTCAAGCCTGCACTCGGGAACAGAACCGCATCTGCACCTGCAGGCCCGGCTGGTACTGCGCGCTGAGCAA
GCAGGAGGGGTGCCGGCTGTGCGCGCCGCTGCGCAAGTGCCGCCCGGGCTTCGGCGTGGCCAGACCAGGA
ACTGAAACATCAGACGTGGTGTGCAAGCCCTGTGCCCCGGGGACGTTCTCCAACACGACTTCATCCACGG
ATATTTGCAGGCCCCACCAGATCTGTAACGTGGTGGCCATCCCTGGGAATGCAAGCATGGATGCAGTCTG
CACGTCCACGTCCCCCACCCGGAGTATGGCCCCAGGGGCAGTACACTTACCCCAGCCAGTGTCCACACGA
TCCCAACACACGCAGCCAACTCCAGAACCCAGCACTGCTCCAAGCACCTCCTTCCTGCTCCCAATGGGCC
CCAGCCCCCCAGCTGAAGGGAGCACTGGCGACGAGCCCAAATCTTGTGACAAAACTCACACATGCCCACC
GTGCCCAGCACCTGAACTCCTGGGGGGACCGTCAGTCTTCCTCTTCCCCCCAAAACCCAAGGACACCCTC
ATGATCTCCCGGACCCCTGAGGTCACATGCGTGGTGGTGGACGTGAGCCACGAAGACCCTGAGGTCAAGT
TCAACTGGTACGTGGACGGCGTGGAGGTGCATAATGCCAAGACAAAGCCGCGGGAGGAGCAGTACAACAG
CACGTACCGTGTGGTCAGCGTCCTCACCGTCCTGCACCAGGACTGGCTGAATGGCAAGGAGTACAAGTGC
AAGGTCTCCAACAAAGCCCTCCCAGCCCCCATCGAGAAAACCATCTCCAAAGCCAAAGGGCAGCCCCGAG
AACCACAGGTGTACACCCTGCCCCCATCCCGGGAGGAGATGACCAAGAACCAGGTCAGCCTGACCTGCCT
GGTCAAAGGCTTCTATCCCAGCGACATCGCCGTGGAGTGGGAGAGCAATGGGCAGCCGGAGAACAACTAC
AAGACCACGCCTCCCGTGCTGGACTCCGACGGCTCCTTCTTCCTCTACAGCAAGCTCACCGTGGACAAGA
GCAGGTGGCAGCAGGGGAACGTCTTCTCATGCTCCGTGATGCATGAGGCTCTGCACAACCACTACACACA
GAAGAGCCTCTCCCTGTCTCCGGGTAAATGATAAAGGTCTGAGTCTGTGCCTTCTAGTTGCCAGCCATCT
GTTGTTTGCCCCTCCCCCGTGCCTTCCTTGACCCTGGAAGGTGCCACTCCCACTGTCCTTTCCTAATAAA
ATGAGGAAATTGCATCGCATTGTCTGAGTAGGTGTCATTCTATTCTGGGGGGTGGGGTGGGGCAGGACAG
CAAGGGGGAGGATTGGGAAGACAATAGCAGGCATGCTGGGGATGCGGTGGGCTCTATGGATAGGCTTTAT
TTAAATGGGGACAGCCCCCCCCCAAAGCCCCCAGGGATGTAATTACGTCCCTCCCCCGCTAGGGGGCAGC
AGCGAGCCGCCCGGGGCTCCGCTCCGGTCCGGCGCTCCCCCCGCATCCCCGAGCCGGCAGCGTGCGGGGA
CAGCCCGGGCACGGGGAAGGTGGCACGGGATCGCTTTCCTCTGAACGCTTCTCGCTGCTCTTTGAGCCTG
CAGACACCTGGGGGGATACGGGGAAAAAGCTTTAGGCTGAGTGCACGATCGATACGTCGCTGATATCATT
TAAATGGGGACAGCCCCCCCCCAAAGCCCCCAGGGATGTAATTACGTCCCTCCCCCGCTAGGGGGCAGCA
GCGAGCCGCCCGGGGCTCCGCTCCGGTCCGGCGCTCCCCCCGCATCCCCGAGCCGGCAGCGTGCGGGGAC
AGCCCGGGCACGGGGAAGGTGGCACGGGATCGCTTTCCTCTGAACGCTTCTCGCTGCTCTTTGAGCCTGC
AGACACCTGGGGGGATACGGGGAAAAAGCTTTAGGCTGAGTGCACGAACGTGGATTGGGACTTTCCACCT
TAGATGACACAGCAATCAGATTTGCTTGCGTGAGAAGATATAGGATGACACAGCAATCTAGACTGGGACT
TTCCACTGATATTTTGCGCAATTGACCTAATGACACAGCAATAGTATGTGGGGCGGGGATCTAACTGGGA
CTTTCCAAAGGTCTTACCGGAAGTTGTTAGAATGACACAGCAATGGATTCATATCCTGGGACTTTCCAGT
ATACTGCTTGCGTGAGAAGATGATCATGGGACTTTCCATGTACAAAAGGTCTATATAAGCAGAGCTCGTT
TAGTGAACCGTCAGATCGCCTAGATACGCCATCCACGCTGTTTTGACCTCCATAGAAGACAGACGTCATC
GCCACCATGGCGCCCGTCGCCGTCTGGGCCGCGCTGGCCGTCGGACTGGAGCTCTGGGCTGCGGCGCACG
CCTTGCCCGCCCAGGTGGCATTTACACCCTACGCCCCGGAGCCCGGGAGCACATGCCGGCTCAGAGAATA
CTATGACCAGACAGCTCAGATGTGCTGCAGCAAATGCTCGCCGGGCCAACATGCAAAAGTCTTCTGTACC
AAGACCTCGGACACCGTGTGTGACTCCTGTGAGGACAGCACATACACCCAGCTCTGGAACTGGGTTCCCG
AGTGCTTGAGCTGTGGCTCCCGCTGTAGCTCTGACCAGGTGGAAACTCAAGCCTGCACTCGGGAACAGAA
CCGCATCTGCACCTGCAGGCCCGGCTGGTACTGCGCGCTGAGCAAGCAGGAGGGGTGCCGGCTGTGCGCG
CCGCTGCGCAAGTGCCGCCCGGGCTTCGGCGTGGCCAGACCAGGAACTGAAACATCAGACGTGGTGTGCA
AGCCCTGTGCCCCGGGGACGTTCTCCAACACGACTTCATCCACGGATATTTGCAGGCCCCACCAGATCTG
TAACGTGGTGGCCATCCCTGGGAATGCAAGCATGGATGCAGTCTGCACGTCCACGTCCCCCACCCGGAGT
ATGGCCCCAGGGGCAGTACACTTACCCCAGCCAGTGTCCACACGATCCCAACACACGCAGCCAACTCCAG
AACCCAGCACTGCTCCAAGCACCTCCTTCCTGCTCCCAATGGGCCCCAGCCCCCCAGCTGAAGGGAGCAC
TGGCGACGAGCCCAAATCTTGTGACAAAACTCACACATGCCCACCGTGCCCAGCACCTGAACTCCTGGGG
GGACCGTCAGTCTTCCTCTTCCCCCCAAAACCCAAGGACACCCTCATGATCTCCCGGACCCCTGAGGTCA
CATGCGTGGTGGTGGACGTGAGCCACGAAGACCCTGAGGTCAAGTTCAACTGGTACGTGGACGGCGTGGA
GGTGCATAATGCCAAGACAAAGCCGCGGGAGGAGCAGTACAACAGCACGTACCGTGTGGTCAGCGTCCTC
ACCGTCCTGCACCAGGACTGGCTGAATGGCAAGGAGTACAAGTGCAAGGTCTCCAACAAAGCCCTCCCAG
CCCCCATCGAGAAAACCATCTCCAAAGCCAAAGGGCAGCCCCGAGAACCACAGGTGTACACCCTGCCCCC
ATCCCGGGAGGAGATGACCAAGAACCAGGTCAGCCTGACCTGCCTGGTCAAAGGCTTCTATCCCAGCGAC
ATCGCCGTGGAGTGGGAGAGCAATGGGCAGCCGGAGAACAACTACAAGACCACGCCTCCCGTGCTGGACT
CCGACGGCTCCTTCTTCCTCTACAGCAAGCTCACCGTGGACAAGAGCAGGTGGCAGCAGGGGAACGTCTT
CTCATGCTCCGTGATGCATGAGGCTCTGCACAACCACTACACACAGAAGAGCCTCTCCCTGTCTCCGGGT
AAATGATAAAAGCAGCGTATAACTTCGTATAGGATACTTTATACGAAGTTATACTTGCGTAGTGAGTCGA
ATAAGGGCGACACAAAATTTATTCTAAATGCATAATAAATACTGATAACATCTTATAGTTTGTATTATAT
TTTGTATTATCGTTGACATGTATAATTTTGATATCAAAAACTGATTTTCCCTTTATTATTTTCGAGATTT
ATTTTCTTAATTCTCTTTAACAAACTAGAAATATTGTATATACAAAAAATCATAAATAATAGATGAATAG
TTTAATTATAGGTGTTCATCAATCGAAAAAGCAACGTATCTTATTTAAAGTGCGTTGCTTTTTTCTCATT
TATAAGGTTAAATAATTCTCATATATCAAGCAAAGTGACAGGCGCCCTTAAATATTCTGACAAATGCTCT
TTCCCTAAACTCCCCCCATAAAAAAACCCGCCGAAGCGGGTTTTTACGTTATTTGCGGATTAACGATTAC
TCGTTATCAGAACCGCCCAGGGGGCCCGAGCTTAAGACTGGCCGTCGTTTTACAACACAGAAAGAGTTTG
TAGAAACGCAAAAAGGCCATCCGTCAGGGGCCTTCTGCTTAGTTTGATGCCTGGCAGTTCCCTACTCTCG
CCTTCCGCTTCCTCGCTCACTGACTCGCTGCGCTCGGTCGTTCGGCTGCGGCGAGCGGTATCAGCTCACT
CAAAGGCGGTAATACGGTTATCCACAGAATCAGGGGATAACGCAGGAAAGAACATGTGAGCAAAAGGCCA
GCAAAAGGCCAGGAACCGTAAAAAGGCCGCGTTGCTGGCGTTTTTCCATAGGCTCCGCCCCCCTGACGAG
CATCACAAAAATCGACGCTCAAGTCAGAGGTGGCGAAACCCGACAGGACTATAAAGATACCAGGCGTTTC
CCCCTGGAAGCTCCCTCGTGCGCTCTCCTGTTCCGACCCTGCCGCTTACCGGATACCTGTCCGCCTTTCT
CCCTTCGGGAAGCGTGGCGCTTTCTCATAGCTCACGCTGTAGGTATCTCAGTTCGGTGTAGGTCGTTCGC
TCCAAGCTGGGCTGTGTGCACGAACCCCCCGTTCAGCCCGACCGCTGCGCCTTATCCGGTAACTATCGTC
TTGAGTCCAACCCGGTAAGACACGACTTATCGCCACTGGCAGCAGCCACTGGTAACAGGATTAGCAGAGC
GAGGTATGTAGGCGGTGCTACAGAGTTCTTGAAGTGGTGGGCTAACTACGGCTACACTAGAAGAACAGTA
TTTGGTATCTGCGCTCTGCTGAAGCCAGTTACCTTCGGAAAAAGAGTTGGTAGCTCTTGATCCGGCAAAC
AAACCACCGCTGGTAGCGGTGGTTTTTTTGTTTGCAAGCAGCAGATTACGCGCAGAAAAAAAGGATCTCA
AGAAGATCCTTTGATCTTTTCTACGGGGTCTGACGCTCAGTGGAACGACGCGCGCGTAACTCACGTTAAG
GGATTTTGGTCATGAGCTTGCGCCGTCCCGTCAAGTCAGCGTAATGCTCTGCTTACCAATGCTTAATCAG
TGAGGCACCTATCTCAGCGATCTGTCTATTTCGTTCATCCATAGTTGCCTGACTCCCCGTCGTGTAGATA
ACTACGATACGGGAGGGCTTACCATCTGGCCCCAGCGCTGCGATGATACCGCGAGAACCACGCTCACCGG
CTCCGGATTTATCAGCAATAAACCAGCCAGCCGGAAGGGCCGAGCGCAGAAGTGGTCCTGCAACTTTATC
CGCCTCCATCCAGTCTATTAATTGTTGCCGGGAAGCTAGAGTAAGTAGTTCGCCAGTTAATAGTTTGCGC
AACGTTGTTGCCATCGCTACAGGCATCGTGGTGTCACGCTCGTCGTTTGGTATGGCTTCATTCAGCTCCG
GTTCCCAACGATCAAGGCGAGTTACATGATCCCCCATGTTGTGCAAAAAAGCGGTTAGCTCCTTCGGTCC
TCCGATCGTTGTCAGAAGTAAGTTGGCCGCAGTGTTATCACTCATGGTTATGGCAGCGCTACATAATTCT
CTTACTGTCATGCCATCCGTAAGATGCTTTTCTGTGACTGGTGAGTACTCAACCAAGTCATTCTGAGAAT
AGTGTATGCGGCGACCGAGTTGCTCTTGCCCGGCGTCAATACGGGATAATACCGCGCCACATAGCAGAAC
TTTAAAAGTGCTCATCATTGGAAAACGTTCTTCGGGGCGAAAACTCTCAAGGATCTTACCGCTGTTGAGA
TCCAGTTCGATGTAACCCACTCGTGCACCCAACTGATCTTCAGCATCTTTTACTTTCACCAGCGTTTCTG
GGTGAGCAAAAACAGGAAGGCAAAATGCCGCAAAAAAGGGAATAAGGGCGACACGGAAATGTTGAATACT
CAT
Features (pLannotate 1.2.2; 17 found; start..end, strand, type, name):
      3..99      -  promoter       AmpR promoter (fragment): bla
    129..153     -  CDS            KanR (fragment): aminoglycoside phosphotransferase; aph(3')-Ia; confers resistance to kanamycin
    182..297     +  ncRNA          5S rRNA: Accession: RF00001 - 5S ribosomal RNA
    301..341     +  terminator     rrnB T1 terminator (fragment): transcription terminator T1 from the E. coli rrnB gene
    388..421     +  protein_bind   loxP: Cre-mediated recombination occurs in the 8-bp core sequence (GCATACAT). Cre recombinase
    702..721     +  promoter       minimal CMV promoter (fragment): human cytomegalovirus (CMV) immediate early promoter
    802..1572    +  CDS            TNFRSF1B (fragment): TNR1B_HUMAN - Also known as TNFBR, TNFR2. Experimental evidence at protein level: Swiss-Prot protein existence level 1. Receptor with high affinity for TNFSF2/TNF-alpha and approximately 5-fold lower affinity for homotrimeric TNFSF1/lymphotoxin-alpha. The TRAF1/TRAF2 complex recruits the apoptotic suppressors BIRC2 and BIRC3 to TNFRSF1B/TNFR2. This receptor mediates most of the metabolic effects of TNF-alpha. Isoform 2 blocks TNF-alpha-induced apoptosis, which suggests that it regulates TNF-alpha function by antagonizing its biological activity. From Homo sapiens (Human).
   1573..2268    +  CDS            IGHG1 (fragment): IGHG1_HUMAN - Experimental evidence at protein level: Swiss-Prot protein existence level 1. Constant region of immunoglobulin heavy chains. Immunoglobulins, also known as antibodies, are membrane-bound or secreted glycoproteins produced by B lymphocytes. In the recognition phase of humoral immunity, the membrane-bound immunoglobulins serve as receptors which, upon binding of a specific antigen, trigger the clonal expansion and differentiation of B lymphocytes into immunoglobulins- secreting plasma cells. Secreted immunoglobulins mediate the effector phase of humoral immunity, which results in
   2285..2509    +  polyA_signal   bGH poly(A) signal: bovine growth hormone polyadenylation signal
   3337..3356    +  promoter       minimal CMV promoter (fragment): human cytomegalovirus (CMV) immediate early promoter
   3437..4207    +  CDS            TNFRSF1B (fragment): TNR1B_HUMAN - Also known as TNFBR, TNFR2. Experimental evidence at protein level: Swiss-Prot protein existence level 1. Receptor with high affinity for TNFSF2/TNF-alpha and approximately 5-fold lower affinity for homotrimeric TNFSF1/lymphotoxin-alpha. The TRAF1/TRAF2 complex recruits the apoptotic suppressors BIRC2 and BIRC3 to TNFRSF1B/TNFR2. This receptor mediates most of the metabolic effects of TNF-alpha. Isoform 2 blocks TNF-alpha-induced apoptosis, which suggests that it regulates TNF-alpha function by antagonizing its biological activity. From Homo sapiens (Human).
   4208..4903    +  CDS            IGHG1 (fragment): IGHG1_HUMAN - Experimental evidence at protein level: Swiss-Prot protein existence level 1. Constant region of immunoglobulin heavy chains. Immunoglobulins, also known as antibodies, are membrane-bound or secreted glycoproteins produced by B lymphocytes. In the recognition phase of humoral immunity, the membrane-bound immunoglobulins serve as receptors which, upon binding of a specific antigen, trigger the clonal expansion and differentiation of B lymphocytes into immunoglobulins- secreting plasma cells. Secreted immunoglobulins mediate the effector phase of humoral immunity, which results in
   4919..4952    +  protein_bind   lox2272: Cre-mediated recombination occurs in the 8-bp core sequence (GGATACTT). lox2272 sites are compatible with each other, but incompatible with loxP or loxN sites (Lee and Saito, 1988). Cre recombinase
   5427..5446    +  CDS            lacZα (fragment): LacZα fragment of β-galactosidase; lacZ fragment
   5471..5488    -  terminator     rrnB T2 terminator (fragment): transcription terminator T2 from the E. coli rrnB gene
   5713..6301    -  rep_origin     ori: high-copy-number ColE1/pMB1/pBR322/pUC origin of replication
   6423..7283    -  CDS            AmpR: β-lactamase; bla; confers resistance to ampicillin, carbenicillin, and related antibiotics
