[The description below was written by a language model from this plasmid's Addgene catalogue record and pLannotate feature annotations shown in this document.]
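Description:
pJ204-loxP-100RPU.2-ETN-BGHpA-cHS4-100RPU.2-ETN-lox2272 is a mammalian expression donor plasmid of about 7.3 kb, built by USER cloning on the pJ204 bacterial cloning backbone. It is designed for Cre/lox recombinase-mediated cassette exchange (RMCE). In E. coli it is maintained through a high-copy ColE1/pUC-type origin and selected with ampicillin via the β-lactamase gene. The short KanR, lacZα and rrnB terminator fragments in the annotation are backbone remnants. No mammalian selection marker is annotated.

The payload lies between a loxP site and a heterospecific lox2272 site. These two sites cannot recombine with each other, so Cre swaps the intervening cassette directionally into a genomic landing pad carrying the same pair of sites. The cassette holds two identical, same-orientation transcription units for etanercept, a fusion of the TNF receptor 2 (TNFRSF1B) extracellular portion to a human IgG1 Fc region. Each unit is driven by the synthetic 100RPU.2 promoter, which the annotation tool detects only as a short fragment matching a minimal CMV core.

The first unit ends in a bGH polyadenylation signal. According to the plasmid name, it is followed by a cHS4 insulator, which probably occupies the unannotated stretch between the two units. The second etanercept copy has no annotated poly(A) signal before lox2272. This fits the poly(A)-trap design noted by the depositor, in which that copy presumably gains a polyadenylation signal only after correct integration at the landing pad. The associated work concerns multi-copy targeted integration to speed development of high-producing CHO cell lines. The depositor and sequencing-derived records differ by only two nucleotides and give the same feature map.
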