Addgene plasmid #154834: pJ204-loxP-100RPU.2-ETN-BGHpA-cHS4-100RPU.2-ETN-lox2272
Purpose: Donor plasmid for Cre/lox-based recombinase-mediated cassette exchange (RMCE), expressing two copies of etanercept
Depositing lab: Lise Marie Grav. Depositing organization: Danmarks Tekniske Universitet. Publication: Multi-copy targeted integration for accelerated development of high-producing CHO cells. Sergeeva D, Lee GM, Nielsen LK, Grav LM. ACS Synth Biol. 2020 Aug 24. doi: 10.1021/acssynbio.0c00322. PubMed 32835482.
Backbone
  Vector backbone: pJ204
  Backbone manufacturer: DNA2.0
  Backbone size w/o insert (bp): 2703
  Modifications to backbone: Amplified for USER cloning
  Vector type: Mammalian Expression, Cre/Lox
Growth in bacteria
  Bacterial resistance: Ampicillin, 100 μg/mL
  Growth temperature: 30°C
  Growth strain: NEB Stable
  Copy number: Unknown
Gene/Insert 1
  Gene/Insert name: ETN (alt name: Etanercept)
  Insert size (bp): 1473
  Promoter: 100RPU.2
  Cloning method: Unknown
  Sequencing primers: 5′ unknown
Gene/Insert 2
  Gene/Insert name: ETN (alt name: Etanercept)
  Insert size (bp): 1473
  Promoter: 100RPU.2
  Cloning method: Unknown
  Sequencing primers: 5′ unknown
Terms and licenses: Academic/Nonprofit Terms; Industry Terms: Not Available to Industry
Depositor comments: This is a donor plasmid for Cre/lox-based recombinase-mediated cassette exchange (RMCE) using poly(A)-trap. Promoter 100RPU.2 was initially described in: Brown et al. 2017 "In silico design of context-responsive mammalian promoters with user-defined functionality." DOI: 10.1093/nar/gkx768 A patent application has been filed by third parties on the promoter 100RPU.2 used in this plasmid, permission for deposition of plasmids containing the promoter sequence has been provided by AstraZeneca and The University of Sheffield. Etanercept (Enbrel) is a commercial biopharmaceutical. The plasmid was assembled by USER cloning.
How to cite: pJ204-loxP-100RPU.2-ETN-BGHpA-cHS4-100RPU.2-ETN-lox2272 was a gift from Lise Marie Grav (Addgene plasmid # 154834 ; http://n2t.net/addgene:154834 ; RRID:Addgene_154834)
